Addgene plasmid #136928: pTW199b2
Purpose: Directed evolution of SpCas9
Depositing lab: David Liu. Depositing organization: Broad Institute. Publication: Continuous evolution of SpCas9 variants compatible with non-G PAMs. Miller SM, Wang T, Randolph PB, Arbab M, Shen MW, Huang TP, Matuszek Z, Newby GA, Rees HA, Liu DR. Nat Biotechnol. 2020 Apr;38(4):471-481. doi: 10.1038/s41587-020-0412-8. Epub 2020 Feb 10. PubMed 32042170.
Backbone
  Vector backbone: ColE1
  Vector type: Bacterial Expression, CRISPR
Growth in bacteria
  Bacterial resistance: Spectinomycin, 50 μg/mL
  Growth temperature: 37°C
  Growth strain: Mach1
  Copy number: High Copy
Gene/Insert
  Gene/Insert name: gIII
  Species: M13 bacteriophage
  Mutation: none
  Cloning method: Ligation Independent Cloning
Terms and licenses: Academic/Nonprofit Terms; Industry Terms: Not Available to Industry
Depositor comments: TAA PAM
How to cite: pTW199b2 was a gift from David Liu (Addgene plasmid # 136928 ; http://n2t.net/addgene:136928 ; RRID:Addgene_136928)
