[The description below was written by a language model from this plasmid's Addgene catalogue record and pLannotate feature annotations shown in this document.]
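Description:
pTW199b2 is a 6.3 kb bacterial plasmid built for directed evolution of Streptococcus pyogenes Cas9, deposited as part of work on continuously evolving SpCas9 variants that accept non-G PAMs. It replicates in E. coli from a ColE1/pMB1-type origin and retains neighbouring pBR322-derived elements: the bom region, the rop gene and a small mbeC fragment. The catalogue lists it as high copy, although rop normally moderates copy number. Selection is by spectinomycin through the aadA aminoglycoside adenylyltransferase gene, which is driven by a bla (AmpR) promoter. The depositor sequence and the repository's sequencing result carry the same fifteen annotated features in the same order and differ only in where numbering begins.

The payload is an operon-like cassette. An rrnB T1 terminator insulates it upstream, and a lac promoter is followed by M13 gene III (the pIII minor coat protein required for phage infectivity) and then luxA and luxB, the Photorhabdus luminescens luciferase subunits. Gene III output is thus coupled to a luminescence signal that reports on circuit activity. On the opposite strand, a second lac promoter with a CAP binding site and a lacI remnant drives a guide RNA carrying the SpCas9 scaffold. The spacer and its target site are not annotated, but the depositor comment "TAA PAM" indicates that the guide's target is flanked by a TAA PAM.

This arrangement is consistent with an accessory plasmid for phage-assisted continuous evolution, in which gene III-deficient phage encoding Cas9 variants propagate only if the variant recognises the specified PAM and triggers gene III expression. The record does not state how Cas9 binding is linked to transcription.
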