Features (pLannotate 1.2.2; 15 found; start..end, strand, type, name):
      4..792     -  CDS            aadA: S3AD_ECOLX - Experimental evidence at protein level: Swiss-Prot protein existence level 1. Mediates bacterial resistance to the antibiotics streptomycin and spectinomycin. From Escherichia coli.
    793..864     -  promoter       AmpR promoter: bla
    893..1481    +  rep_origin     ori: high-copy-number ColE1/pMB1/pBR322/pUC origin of replication
   1667..1807    -  misc_feature   bom: basis of mobility region from pBR322
   1909..2100    -  CDS            rop: Rop protein, which maintains plasmids at low copy number; rop
   2141..2197    +  CDS            mbeC (fragment): MBEC_ECOLX - Experimental evidence at protein level: Swiss-Prot protein existence level 1. Required for efficient mobilization of ColE1 plasmid and is thus essential to promote the specific transfer of the plasmid during conjugation. Probably functions by inducing DNA bending, helping the MbeA relaxase to melt the DNA around the nic site and cleave the phosphodiester bond. Binds specifically double-stranded DNA (dsDNA) containing the ColE1 oriT but does not recognize the inverted repeat (IR). From Escherichia coli.
   2211..2255    +  terminator     rrnB T1 terminator: transcription terminator T1 from the E. coli rrnB gene
   2352..2382    +  promoter       lac promoter: promoter for the E. coli lac operon
   2422..3695    +  CDS            M13 gene III (fragment) (sequence partly withheld): pIII; III; minor coat protein
   3695..4774    +  CDS            luxA (sequence partly withheld): LUXA1_PHOLU - Experimental evidence at protein level: Swiss-Prot protein existence level 1. Light-emitting reaction in luminous bacteria. From Photorhabdus luminescens (Xenorhabdus luminescens).
   4838..5818    +  CDS            LuxB: LuxB luciferase subunit; luxB; from the Photorhabdus luminescens bioluminescence operon
   5931..6006    -  misc_RNA       gRNA scaffold: guide RNA scaffold for the Streptococcus pyogenes CRISPR/Cas9 system
   6032..6062    -  promoter       lac promoter: promoter for the E. coli lac operon
   6077..6098    -  protein_bind   CAP binding site: CAP binding activates transcription in the presence of cAMP. E. coli catabolite activator protein
   6111..6203    -  CDS            lacI (fragment): lac repressor; lacI; The lac repressor binds to the lac operator to inhibit transcription in E. coli. This inhibition can be relieved by adding lactose or isopropyl-β-D-thiogalactopyranoside (IPTG).
>Addgene plasmid #136928 | pTW199b2 | depositor full sequence | sequence record 264394 | pTW199b2 sequence 6309 bps
TTATTTGCCGACTACCTTGGTGATCTCGCCTTTCACGTAGTGGACAAATTCTTCCAACTGATCTGCGCGC
GAGGCCAAGCGATCTTCTTCTTGTCCAAGATAAGCCTGTCTAGCTTCAAGTATGACGGGCTGATACTGGG
CCGGCAGGCGCTCCATTGCCCAGTCGGCAGCGACATCCTTAGGCGCGATTTTGCCGGTTACTGCGCTGTA
CCAAATGCGGGACAACGTAAGCACTACATTTCGCTCATCGCCAGCCCAGTCGGGCGGCGAGTTCCATAGC
GTTAAGGTTTCATTTAGCGCCTCAAATAGATCCTGTTCAGGAACCGGATCAAAGAGTTCCTCCGCCGCTG
GACCTACCAAGGCAACGCTATGTTCTCTTGCTTTTGTCAGCAAGATAGCCAGATCAATGTCGATCGTGGC
TGGCTCGAAGATACCTGCAAGAATGTCATTGCGCTGCCATTCTCCAAATTGCAGTTCGCGCTTAGCTGGA
TAACGCCAAGGAATGATGTCGTCGTGCACAACAATGGTGACTTCTACAGCGCGGAGAATCTCGCTCTCTC
CAGGGGAAGCCGAAGTTTCCAAAAGGTCGTTGATCAAAGCTCGCCGCGTTGTTTCATCAAGCCTTACGGT
CACCGTAACCAGCAAATCAATATCACTGTGTGGCTTCAGGCCGCCATCCACTGCGGAGCCGTACAAATGT
ACGGCCAGCAACGTCGGTTCGAGATGGCGCTCGATGACGCCAACTACCTCTGATAGTTGAGTCGATACTT
CGGCGATCACCGCTTCCCTCATACTCTTCCTTTTTCAATATTATTGAAGCATTTATCAGGGTTATTGTCT
CATGAGCGGATACATATTTGAATGTATTTAGAAAAATAGGCCAAATAGGCCGTTGAGATCCTTTTTTTCT
GCGCGTAATCTGCTGCTTGCAAACAAAAAAACCACCGCTACCAGCGGTGGTTTGTTTGCCGGATCAAGAG
CTACCACCTCTTTTTCCGAAGGTAACTGGCTTCAGCAGAGCGCAGATACCAAATACTGTCCTTCTAGTGT
AGCCGTAGTTAGGCCACCACTTCAAGAACTCTGTAGCACCGCCTACATACCTCGCTCTGCTAATCCTGTT
ACCAGTGGCTGCTGCCAGTGGCGATAAGTCGTGTCTTACCGGGTTGGACTCAAGACGATAGTTACCGGAT
AAGGCGCAGCGGTCGGGCTGAACGGGGGGTTCGTGCACACAGCCCAGCTTGGAGCGAACGACCTACACCG
AACTGAGATACCTACAGCGTGAGCTATGAGAAAGCGCCACGCTTCCCGAAGGGAGAAAGGCGGACAGGTA
TCCGGTAAGCGGCAGGGTCGGAACAGGAGAGCGCACGAGGGAGCTTCCAGGGGGAAACGCCTGGTATCTT
TATAGTCCTGTCGGGTTTCGCCACCTCTGACTTGAGCGTCGATTTTTGTGATGCTCGTCAGGGGGGCGGA
GCCTATGGAAAAACGCCAGCAACGCGGCCTTTTTACGGTTCCTGGCCTTTTGCTGGCCTTTTGCTCACAT
GTTCTTTCCTGCGTTATCCCCTGATTCTGTGGATAACCGTATTACCGCCTTTGAGTGAGCTGATACCGCT
CGCCGCAGCCGAACGACCGAGCGCAGCGAGTCAGTGAGCGAGGAAGCGGAAGAGCGCCTGATGCGGTATT
TTCTCCTTACGCATCTGTGCGGTATTTCACACCGCATATGGTGCACTCTCAGTACAATCTGCTCTGATGC
CGCATAGTTAAGCCAGTATACACTCCGCTATCGCTACGTGACTGGGTCATGGCTGCGCCCCGACACCCGC
CAACACCCGCTGACGCGCCCTGACGGGCTTGTCTGCTCCCGGCATCCGCTTACAGACAAGCTGTGACCGT
CTCCGGGAGCTGCATGTGTCAGAGGTTTTCACCGTCATCACCGAAACGCGCGAGGCAGCTGCGGTAAAGC
TCATCAGCGTGGTCGTGAAGCGATTCACAGATGTCTGCCTGTTCATCCGCGTCCAGCTCGTTGAGTTTCT
CCAGAAGCGTTAATGTCTGGCTTCTGATAAAGCGGGCCATGTTAAGGGCGGTTTTTTCCTGTTTGGTCAC
TGATGCCTCCGTGTAAGGGGGATTTCTGTTCATGGGGGTAATGATACCGATGAAACGAGAGAGGATGCTC
ACGATACGGGTTACTGATGATGAACAAGAGGACATCCGGTCAAATAAAACGAAAGGCTCAGTCGAAAGAC
TGGGCCTTTCGTTTTGCTGAGGATGGAAAGAAGAGAAACCTGATTATTCGTTTTGCTGAGGAGACTTAGG
GACCCTACAACACGCACGGTGTTACATTAGGCACCCCGGGCTTTACACTTTATGCTTCCGGCTCGTATGT
TGTGTCGACCGACCTGCAGGTGCAGTAAAAAAAAAGGAAAA
[85 nt withheld, positions 2422-2506]
C
[98 nt withheld, positions 2508-2605]
A
[305 nt withheld, positions 2607-2911]
G
[176 nt withheld, positions 2913-3088]
CCAATCGTCTGACCTGCCTCAACCTCCTGTC
[82 nt withheld, positions 3120-3201]
GCTCTGAGGGA
[161 nt withheld, positions 3213-3373]
T
[41 nt withheld, positions 3375-3415]
T
[62 nt withheld, positions 3417-3478]
A
[35 nt withheld, positions 3480-3514]
CCTCCCTCAATCGGTTGAATGTCGCCCTTTTGTCTTTGGCGCTGGTAAACCTTACGAGTTCAGTATCGAC
TGCGATAAGATCAACCTGTTCCGC
[50 nt withheld, positions 3609-3658]
T
[37 nt withheld, positions 3660-3696]
GAAATTTGGAAACTTTTTGCTTACATACCAACCTCCCCAATTTTCCCAAACAGAGGTAATGAAACGTTTG
GTTAAATTAGGTCGCATCTCTGAGGAGTGTGGTTTTGATACCGTATGGTTACTGGAGCATCATTTCACGG
AGTTTGGTTTGCTTGGTAACCCTTATGTCGCTGCTGCATATTTACTTGGCGCGACTAAAAAATTGAATGT
AGGAACTGCCGCTATTGTTCTTCCCACAGCCCATCCAGTACGCCAACTTGAAGATGTGAATTTATTGGAT
CAAATGTCAAAAGGACGATTTCGGTTTGGTATTTGCCGAGGGCTTTACAACAAGGACTTTCGCGTATTCG
GCACAGATATGAATAACAGTCGCGCCTTAGCGGAATGCTGGTACGGGCTGATAAAGAATGGCATGACAGA
GGGATATATGGAAGCTGATAATGAACATATCAAGTTCCATAAGGTAAAAGTAAACCCCGCGGCGTATAGC
AGAGGTGGCGCACCGGTTTATGTGGTGGCTGAATCAGCTTCGACGACTGAGTGGGCTGCTCAATTTGGCC
TACCGATGATATTAAGTTGGATTATAAATACTAACGAAAAGAAAGCACAACTTGAGCTTTATAATGAAGT
GGCTCAAGAATATGGGCACGATATTCATAATATCGACCATTGCTTATCATATATAACATCTGTAGATCAT
GACTCAATTAAAGCGAAAGAGATTTGCCGGAAATTTCTGGGGCATTGGTATGATTCTTATGTGAATGCTA
CGACTATTTTTGATGATTCAGACCAAACAAGAGGTTATGATTTCAATAAAGGGCAGTGGCGTGACTTTGT
ATTAAAAGGACATAAAGATACTAATCGCCGTATTGATTACAGTTACGAAATCAATCCCGTGGGAACGCCG
CAGGAATGTATTGACATAATTCAAAAAGACATTGATGCTACAGGAATATCAAATATTTGTTGTGGATTTG
AAGCTAATGGAACAGTAGACGAAATTATTGCTTCCATGAAGCTCTTCCAGTCTGATGTCATGCCATTTCT
TAAAGAAAAACAACGTTCGCTATTATATTATGGCGGTGGCGGTAGCGGCGGTGGCGGTAGCGGCGGTGGC
GGTAGCGGCGGTGGCGGTAGCAAATTTGGATTGTTCTTCCTTAACTTCATCAATTCAACAACTGTTCAAG
AACAGAGTATAGTTCGCATGCAGGAAATAACGGAGTATGTTGATAAGTTGAATTTTGAACAGATTTTAGT
GTATGAAAATCATTTTTCAGATAATGGTGTTGTCGGCGCTCCTCTGACTGTTTCTGGTTTTCTGCTCGGT
TTAACAGAGAAAATTAAAATTGGTTCATTAAATCACATCATTACAACTCATCATCCTGTCCGCATAGCGG
AGGAAGCTTGCTTATTGGATCAGTTAAGTGAAGGGAGATTTATTTTAGGGTTTAGTGATTGCGAAAAAAA
AGATGAAATGCATTTTTTTAATCGCCCGGTTGAATATCAACAGCAACTATTTGAAGAGTGTTATGAAATC
ATTAACGATGCTTTAACAACAGGCTATTGTAATCCAGATAACGATTTTTATAGCTTCCCTAAAATATCTG
TAAATCCCCATGCTTATACGCCAGGCGGACCTCGGAAATATGTAACAGCAACCAGTCATCATATTGTTGA
GTGGGCGGCCAAAAAAGGTATTCCTCTCATCTTTAAGTGGGATGATTCTAATGATGTTAGATATGAATAT
GCTGAAAGATATAAAGCCGTTGCGGATAAATATGACGTTGACCTATCAGAGATAGACCATCAGTTAATGA
TATTAGTTAACTATAACGAAGATAGTAATAAAGCTAAACAAGAAACACGTGCATTTATTAGTGATTATGT
TCTTGAAATGCACCCTAATGAAAATTTCGAAAATAAACTTGAAGAAATAATTGCAGAAAACGCTGTCGGA
AATTATACGGAGTGTATAACTGCGGCTAAGTTGGCAATTGAAAAGTGTGGTGCGAAAAGTGTATTGCTGT
CCTTTGAACCAATGAATGATTTGATGAGCCAAAAAAATGTAATCAATATTGTTGATGATAATATTAAGAA
GTACCACACGGAATATACCTAAACGGAGCCAATGTACGCAAAAAACCCCGCTTCAGCGGGGTTTTTTCGC
CAAAAAAAACCCCGCCCTGTCAGGGGCGGGGTTTTTTTTTAGGGCCCTACTGACTGTAAAAAAAGCACCG
ACTCGGTGCCACTTTTTCAAGTTGATAACGGACTAGCCTTATTTTAACTTGCTATTTCTAGCTCTAAAAC
TTCGTTTTGCTGAGGAGACTCCACACAACATACGAGCCGGAAGCATAAAGTGTAAAGCCTGGGGTGCCTA
ATGAGTGAGCTAACTCACATTAATTGCGTTGCGCTCACTGCCCGCTTTCCAGTCGGGAAACCTGTCGTGC
CAGCTGCATTAATGAATCGGCCAACGCGCGGGGAGAGGCGGTTTGCGTATTGGGCGCACTTAATTAACGG
CACTGCGAAAAAACCCCGCCGAAGCGGGGTTTTTTGCGAAATATAATGACCCTCTTGATAACCCAAGAGG
GCATTTTTTAATGCCCATGGCGT
