Features (pLannotate 1.2.2; 15 found; start..end, strand, type, name):
    656..727     -  promoter       AmpR promoter: bla
    756..1344    +  rep_origin     ori: high-copy-number ColE1/pMB1/pBR322/pUC origin of replication
   1530..1670    -  misc_feature   bom: basis of mobility region from pBR322
   1772..1963    -  CDS            rop: Rop protein, which maintains plasmids at low copy number; rop
   2004..2060    +  CDS            mbeC (fragment): MBEC_ECOLX - Experimental evidence at protein level: Swiss-Prot protein existence level 1. Required for efficient mobilization of ColE1 plasmid and is thus essential to promote the specific transfer of the plasmid during conjugation. Probably functions by inducing DNA bending, helping the MbeA relaxase to melt the DNA around the nic site and cleave the phosphodiester bond. Binds specifically double-stranded DNA (dsDNA) containing the ColE1 oriT but does not recognize the inverted repeat (IR). From Escherichia coli.
   2074..2118    +  terminator     rrnB T1 terminator: transcription terminator T1 from the E. coli rrnB gene
   2215..2245    +  promoter       lac promoter: promoter for the E. coli lac operon
   2285..3558    +  CDS            M13 gene III (fragment) (sequence partly withheld): pIII; III; minor coat protein
   3558..4637    +  CDS            luxA (sequence partly withheld): LUXA1_PHOLU - Experimental evidence at protein level: Swiss-Prot protein existence level 1. Light-emitting reaction in luminous bacteria. From Photorhabdus luminescens (Xenorhabdus luminescens).
   4701..5681    +  CDS            LuxB: LuxB luciferase subunit; luxB; from the Photorhabdus luminescens bioluminescence operon
   5794..5869    -  misc_RNA       gRNA scaffold: guide RNA scaffold for the Streptococcus pyogenes CRISPR/Cas9 system
   5895..5925    -  promoter       lac promoter: promoter for the E. coli lac operon
   5940..5961    -  protein_bind   CAP binding site: CAP binding activates transcription in the presence of cAMP. E. coli catabolite activator protein
   5974..6066    -  CDS            lacI (fragment): lac repressor; lacI; The lac repressor binds to the lac operator to inhibit transcription in E. coli. This inhibition can be relieved by adding lactose or isopropyl-β-D-thiogalactopyranoside (IPTG).
   6176..655     -  CDS            aadA (across the origin): S3AD_ECOLX - Experimental evidence at protein level: Swiss-Prot protein existence level 1. Mediates bacterial resistance to the antibiotics streptomycin and spectinomycin. From Escherichia coli.
>Addgene plasmid #136928 | pTW199b2 | addgene full sequence | sequence record 269263 | Addgene NGS Result
GGGCCGGCAGGCGCTCCATTGCCCAGTCGGCAGCGACATCCTTCGGCGCGATTTTGCCGGTTACTGCGCT
GTACCAAATGCGGGACAACGTAAGCACTACATTTCGCTCATCTCCAGCCCAGTCGGGCGGCGAGTTCCAT
AGCGTTAAGGTTTCATTTAGCGCCTCAAATAGATCCTGTTCAGGAACCGGATCAAAGAGTTCCTCCGCCG
CTGGACCTACCAAGGCAACGCTATGTTCTCTTGCTTTTGTCAGCAAGATAGCCAGATCAATGTCGATCGT
GGCTGGCTCGAAGATACCTGCAAGAATGTCATTGCGCTGCCATTCTCCAAATTGCAGTTCGCGCTTAGCT
GGATAACGCCACGGAATGATGTCGTCGTGCACAACAATGGTGACTTCTACAGCGCGGAGAATCTCGCTCT
CTCCAGGGGAAGCCGAAGTTTCCAAAAGGTCGTTGATCAAAGCTCGCCGCGTTGTTTCATCAAGCCTTAC
GGTCACAGTAACCAGCAAATCAATATCACTGTGTGGCTTCAGGCCGCCATCCACTGCGGAGCCGTACAAA
TGTACGGCCAGCAACGTCGGTTCGAGATGGCGCTCGATGACGCCAACTACCTCTGATAGTTGAGTCGATA
CTTCGGCGATCACCGCTTCCCTCATACTCTTCCTTTTTCAATATTATTGAAGCATTTATCAGGGTTATTG
TCTCATGAGCGGATACATATTTGAATGTATTTAGAAAAATAGGCCAAATAGGCCGTTGAGATCCTTTTTT
TCTGCGCGTAATCTGCTGCTTGCAAACAAAAAAACCACCGCTACCAGCGGTGGTTTGTTTGCCGGATCAA
GAGCTACCACCTCTTTTTCCGAAGGTAACTGGCTTCAGCAGAGCGCAGATACCAAATACTGTCCTTCTAG
TGTAGCCGTAGTTAGGCCACCACTTCAAGAACTCTGTAGCACCGCCTACATACCTCGCTCTGCTAATCCT
GTTACCAGTGGCTGCTGCCAGTGGCGATAAGTCGTGTCTTACCGGGTTGGACTCAAGACGATAGTTACCG
GATAAGGCGCAGCGGTCGGGCTGAACGGGGGGTTCGTGCACACAGCCCAGCTTGGAGCGAACGACCTACA
CCGAACTGAGATACCTACAGCGTGAGCTATGAGAAAGCGCCACGCTTCCCGAAGGGAGAAAGGCGGACAG
GTATCCGGTAAGCGGCAGGGTCGGAACAGGAGAGCGCACGAGGGAGCTTCCAGGGGGAAACGCCTGGTAT
CTTTATAGTCCTGTCGGGTTTCGCCACCTCTGACTTGAGCGTCGATTTTTGTGATGCTCGTCAGGGGGGC
GGAGCCTATGGAAAAACGCCAGCAACGCGGCCTTTTTACGGTTCCTGGCCTTTTGCTGGCCTTTTGCTCA
CATGTTCTTTCCTGCGTTATCCCCTGATTCTGTGGATAACCGTATTACAGCCTTTGAGTGAGCTGATACC
GCTCGCCGCAGCCGAACGACCGAGCGCAGCGAGTCAGTGAGCGAGGAAGCGGAAGAGCGCCTGATGCGGT
ATTTTCTCCTTACGCATCTGTGCGGTATTTCACACCGCATATGGTGCACTCTCAGTACAATCTGCTCTGA
TGCCGCATAGTTAAGCCAGTATACACTCCGCTATCGCTACGTGACTGGGTCATGGCTGCGCCCCGACACC
CGCCAACACCCGCTGACGCGCCCTGACGGGCTTGTCTTCTCCCGGCATCCGCTTACAGACAAGCTGTGAC
CGTCTCCGGGAGCTGCATGTGTCAGAGGTTTTCACCGTCATCACCGAAACGCGCGAGGCAGCTGCGGTAA
AGCTCATCAGCGTGGTCGTGAAGCGATTCACAGATGTCTGCCTGTTCATCCGCGTCCAGCTCGTTGAGTT
TCTCCAGAAGCGTTAATGTCTGGCTTCTGATAAAGCGGGCCATGTTAAGGGCGGTTTTTTCCTGTTTGGT
CACTGATGCCTCCGTGTAAGGGGGATTTCTGTTCATGGGGGTAATGATACCGATGAAACGAGAGAGGATG
CTCACGATACGGGTTACTGATGATGAACAAGAGGACATCCGGTCAAATAAAACGAAAGGCTCAGTCGAAA
GACTGGGCCTTTCGTTTTGCTGAGGATGGAAAGAAGAGAAACCTGATTATTCGTTTTGCTGAGGAGACTT
AGGGACCCTACAACACGCACGGTGTTACATTAGGCACCCCGGGCTTTACACTTTATGCTTCCGGCTCGTA
TGTTGTGTCGACCGACCTGCAGGTGCAGTAAAAAAAAAGGAAAA
[55 nt withheld, positions 2285-2339]
CGAAACTGTTGAAAGTTGTTTAGCAAAACCC
[98 nt withheld, positions 2371-2468]
A
[305 nt withheld, positions 2470-2774]
G
[176 nt withheld, positions 2776-2951]
CCAATCGTCTGACCTGCCTCAACCTCCTGTC
[82 nt withheld, positions 2983-3064]
GCTCTGAGGGA
[161 nt withheld, positions 3076-3236]
T
[41 nt withheld, positions 3238-3278]
T
[62 nt withheld, positions 3280-3341]
A
[35 nt withheld, positions 3343-3377]
CCTCCCTCAATCGGTTGAATGTCGCCCTTTTGTCTTTGGCGCTGGTAAACCTTACGAGTTCAGTATCGAC
TGCGATAAGATCAACCTGTTCCGC
[50 nt withheld, positions 3472-3521]
T
[37 nt withheld, positions 3523-3559]
GAAATTTGGAAACTTTTTGCTTACATACCAACCTCCCCAATTTTCCCAAACAGAGGTAATGAAACGTTTG
GTTAAATTAGGTCGCATCTCTGAGGAGTGTGGTTTTGATACCGTATGGTTACTGGAGCATCATTTCACGG
AGTTTGGTTTGCTTGGTAACCCTTATGTCGCTGCTGCATATTTACTTGGCGCGACTAAAAAATTGAATGT
AGGAACTGCCGCTATTGTTCTTCCCACAGCCCATCCAGTACGCCAACTTGAAGATGTGAATTTATTGGAT
CAAATGTCAAAAGGACGATTTCGGTTTGGTATTTGCCGAGGGCTTTACAACAAGGACTTTCGCGTATTCG
GCACAGATATGAATAACAGTCGCGCCTTAGCGGAATGCTGGTACGGGCTGATAAAGAATGGCATGACAGA
GGGATATATGGAAGCTGATAATGAACATATCAAGTTCCATAAGGTAAAAGTAAACCCCGCGGCGTATAGC
AGAGGTGGCGCACCGGTTTATGTGGTGGCTGAATCAGCTTCGACGACTGAGTGGGCTGCTCAATTTGGCC
TACCGATGATATTAAGTTGGATTATAAATACTAACGAAAAGAAAGCACAACTTGAGCTTTATAATGAAGT
GGCTCAAGAATATGGGCACGATATTCATAATATCGACCATTGCTTATCATATATAACATCTGTAGATCAT
GACTCAATTAAAGCGAAAGAGATTTGCCGGAAATTTCTGGGGCATTGGTATGATTCTTATGTGAATGCTA
CGACTATTTTTGATGATTCAGACCAAACAAGAGGTTATGATTTCAATAAAGGGCAGTGGCGTGACTTTGT
ATTAAAAGGACATAAAGATACTAATCGCCGTATTGATTACAGTTACGAAATCAATCCCGTGGGAACGCCG
CAGGAATGTATTGACATAATTCAAAAAGACATTGATGCTACAGGAATATCAAATATTTGTTGTGGATTTG
AAGCTAATGGAACAGTAGACGAAATTATTGCTTCCATGAAGCTCTTCCAGTCTGATGTCATGCCATTTCT
TAAAGAAAAACAACGTTCGCTATTATATTATGGCGGTGGCGGTAGCGGCGGTGGCGGTAGCGGCGGTGGC
GGTAGCGGCGGTGGCGGTAGCAAATTTGGATTGTTCTTCCTTAACTTCATCAATTCAACAACTGTTCAAG
AACAGAGTATAGTTCGCATGCAGGAAATAACGGAGTATGTTGATAAGTTGAATTTTGAACAGATTTTAGT
GTATGAAAATCATTTTTCAGATAATGGTGTTGTCGGCGCTCCTCTGACTGTTTCTGGTTTTCTGCTCGGT
TTAACAGAGAAAATTAAAATTGGTTCATTAAATCACATCATTACAACTCATCATCCTGTCCGCATAGCGG
AGGAAGCTTGCTTATTGGATCAGTTAAGTGAAGGGAGATTTATTTTAGGGTTTAGTGATTGCGAAAAAAA
AGATGAAATGCATTTTTTTAATCGCCCGGTTGAATATCAACAGCAACTATTTGAAGAGTGTTATGAAATC
ATTAACGATGCTTTAACAACAGGCTATTGTAATCCAGATAACGATTTTTATAGCTTCCCTAAAATATCTG
TAAATCCCCATGCTTATACGCCAGGCGGACCTCGGAAATATGTAACAGCAACCAGTCATCATATTGTTGA
GTGGGCGGCCAAAAAAGGTATTCCTCTCATCTTTAAGTGGGATGATTCTAATGATGTTAGATATGAATAT
GCTGAAAGATATAAAGCCGTTGCGGATAAATATGACGTTGACCTATCAGAGATAGACCATCAGTTAATGA
TATTAGTTAACTATAACGAAGATAGTAATAAAGCTAAACAAGAAACACGTGCATTTATTAGTGATTATGT
TCTTGAAATGCACCCTAATGAAAATTTCGAAAATAAACTTGAAGAAATAATTGCAGAAAACGCTGTCGGA
AATTATACGGAGTGTATAACTGCGGCTAAGTTGGCAATTGAAAAGTGTGGTGCGAAAAGTGTATTGCTGT
CCTTTGAACCAATGAATGATTTGATGAGCCAAAAAAATGTAATCAATATTGTTGATGATAATATTAAGAA
GTACCACACGGAATATACCTAAACGGAGCCAATGTACGCAAAAAACCCCGCTTCAGCGGGGTTTTTTCGC
CAAAAAAAACCCCGCCCTGTCAGGGGCGGGGTTTTTTTTTAGGGCCCTACTGACTGTAAAAAAAGCACCG
ACTCGGTGCCACTTTTTCAAGTTGATAACGGACTAGCCTTATTTTAACTTGCTATTTCTAGCTCTAAAAC
TTCGTTTTGCTGAGGAGACTCCACACAACATACGAGCCGGAAGCATAAAGTGTAAAGCCTGGGGTGCCTA
ATGAGTGAGCTAACTCACATTAATTGCGTTGCGCTCACTGCCCGCTTTCCAGTCGGGAAACCTGTCGTGC
CAGCTGCATTAATGAATCGGCCAACGCGCGGGGAGAGGCGGTTTGCGTATTGGGCGCACTTAATTAACGG
CACTGCGAAAAAACCCCGCCGAAGCGGGGTTTTTTGCGAAATATAATGACCCTCTTGATAACCCAAGAGG
GCATTTTTTAATGCCCATGGCGTTTATTTGCCGACTACCTTGGTGATCTCGCCTTTCACGTAGTGGACAA
ATTCTTCCAACTGATCTGCGCGCGAGGCCAAGCGATCTTCTTCTTGTCCAAGATAAGCCTGTCTAGCTTC
AAGTATGACGGGCTGATACT
